>Addgene plasmid #37431 | pENTR1A-Huwe1 | addgene full sequence | sequence record 182534 | Addgene NGS Result
CAAATAATGATTTTATTTTGACTGATAGTGACCTGTTCGTTGCAACAAATTGATAAGCAATGCTTTTTTA
TAATGCCAACTTTGTACAAAAAAGCAGGCTTTAAAGGAACCAATTCAGTCGACATGAAAGTAGACAGGAC
TAAACTGAAGAAGACACCTACTGAGGCTCCTGCAGACTGCAGAGCCTTAATAGACAAACTCAAAGTTTGT
AATGATGAGCAACTTCTCTTGGAACTGCAGCAGATCAAAACATGGAACATTGGAAAGTGCGAGTTATATC
ACTGGGTGGACCTGTTGGACCGCTTCGATGGAATACTGGCAGATGCTGGACAGACAGTGGAGAATATGTC
ATGGATGCTCGTATGTGATAGGCCAGAAAGAGAGCAACTGAAAATGCTTCTCTTGGCTGTGTTGAACTTC
ACAGCCTTGCTCATTGAGTACAGCTTTTCCCGGCATCTGTACAGTTCCATAGAGCATTTGACAACTTTAT
TGGCTTCCTCTGATATGCAAGTGGTGCTGGCAGTCCTCAATCTCCTATATGTATTTAGCAAAAGATCAAA
CTACATCACTCGTCTGGGATCTGACAAGAGGACCCCGCTGCTAACTCGGCTACAACATTTGGCAGAGAGC
TGGGGTGGAAAGGAGAATGGCTTTGGACTTGCAGAATGTTGCAGAGACTTGCATATGATGAAATATCCAC
CCAGTGCAACTACACTACACTTTGAATTCTATGCAGATCCTGGGGCCGAGGTCAAAATTGAGAAAAGGAC
AACTAGTAACACACTACATTATATTCACATAGAGCAACTTGACAAGATTTCAGAAAGCCCTTCTGAAATC
ATGGAATCTCTTACCAAAATGTACAGCATTCCTAAGGATAAGCAGATGCTGTTATTTACACACATACGAC
TGGCCCATGGCTTTTCTAATCACAGGAAGCGATTGCAGGCAGTTCAGGCCAGACTGCATGCAATATCTAT
ATTAGTGTATTCCAATGCCTTGCAGGAATCAGCAAACAGTATCTTGTATAATGGCTTGATAGAGGAGTTG
GTAGATGTCCTTCAGATAACGGATAAGCAGCTTATGGAGATTAAAGCAGCTTCTTTACGAACATTAACAT
CAATTGTCCACTTGGAGAGAACTCCCAAACTCAGCAGTATTATTGACTGTACTGGAACTGCCTCCTACCA
TGGATTTTTGCCAGTGCTTGTAAGGAACTGTATCCAGGCCATGATTGATCCTTCCATGGATCCATACCCT
CACCAGTTTGCCACTGCTCTCTTCTCTTTTTTATACCATCTGGCCAGCTACGATGCTGGTGGTGAAGCCT
TGGTCTCCTGTGGAATGATGGAAGCCTTATTGAAGGTCATAAAGTTTCTTGGCGATGAACAGGACCAGAT
AACATTTGTCACCAGAGCCGTCAGAGTGGTTGACCTTATCACCAACCTGGATATGGCAGCTTTTCAATCC
CATAGTGGACTTTCTATCTTCATTTATAGACTTGAGCATGAAGTAGATCTGTGCCGAAAAGAATGTCCGT
TTGTGATCAAGCCAAAGATCCAGAGACCCAATACTACACAAGAAGGAGAGGAAATGGAAACTGATATGGA
TGGAGTCCAGTGTATTCCACAACGAGCAGCACTTCTGAAATCCATGTTGAATTTCCTCAAGAAGGCCATC
CAAGACCCTGCTTTCTCAGATGGCATACGACATGTGATGGATGGTTCTCTGCCTACCTCCCTGAAACACA
TCATCAGCAATGCAGAATACTATGGCCCATCACTCTTCCTCCTAGCTACTGAAGTGGTGACTGTGTTTGT
ATTTCAAGAACCATCACTGCTCTCCTCACTCCAGGACAATGGATTGACAGATGTCATGCTGCATGCACTG
CTTATCAAAGATGTTCCTGCTACCCGTGAAGTCCTTGGCTCCCTCCCAAATGTATTCAGTGCACTCTGTT
TGAATGCCCGAGGTCTTCAGTCTTTTGTTCAGTGTCAGCCTTTTGAACGCCTCTTCAAAGTTCTTCTGTC
TCCAGATTACCTCCCAGCCATGCGGAGGAGGAGAAGTTCTGATCCCCTTGGGGATACTGCATCCAACCTG
GGGAGTGCTGTCGATGAGCTCATGAGACATCAGCCCACCCTTAAAACAGATGCAACGACTGCCATCATCA
AGTTACTTGAAGAAATCTGTAATCTTGGAAGGGACCCCAAATACATCTGTCAGAAGCCATCGATCCAGAA
GGCAGATGGCACTGCCACTGCTCCTCCCCCAAGGTCTAATCATGCCGCAGAAGAAGCCTCTAGTGAGGAT
GAGGAGGAAGAGGAAGTACAGGCCATGCAGAGCTTTAATTCTACCCAGCAAAATGAAACTGAGCCTAATC
AGCAGGTTGTTGGTACAGAGGAACGTATTCCTATTCCCCTCATGGATTACATCCTTAATGTGATGAAATT
TGTGGAATCTATTCTGAGCAACAATACAACAGATGACCACTGCCAGGAATTTGTGAATCAGAAAGGACTG
TTGCCTTTGGTTACCATTTTGGGTCTTCCCAATCTGCCCATTGACTTTCCCACATCTGCTGCCTGTCAGG
CTGTTGCAGGTGTCTGCAAATCCATATTGACACTGTCACATGAACCCAAAGTCCTTCAAGAGGGTCTCCT
TCAGTTGGACTCCATCCTCTCCTCCCTGGAGCCCTTACACCGCCCCATTGAATCCCCTGGGGGCTCAGTG
TTGTTGCGAGAACTGGCTTGCGCAGGCAATGTTGCTGATGCTACCCTCTCAGCCCAGGCCACACCTCTGC
TGCATGCACTCACTGCTGCCCATGCCTACATCATGATGTTTGTTCATACTTGCAGAGTTGGACAGAGTGA
AATTCGTTCCATCTCCGTAAACCAGTGGGGCTCTCAATTGGGTCTGAGTGTTTTGAGCAAGCTGAGCCAG
TTATACTGTTCCCTGGTGTGGGAAAGCACTGTCCTCCTCTCTCTGTGTACCCCAAACAGCCTACCATCTG
GGTGTGAATTTGGCCAGGCAGATATGCAGAAACTGGTTCCAAAGGATGAGAAGGCAGGTACGACCCAGGG
CGGAAAAAGATCAGATGGGGAACAGGATGGAGCAGCTGGAAGTATGGATGCTTCTACCCAGGGCTTATTA
GAAGGCATTGGGCTAGATGGTGACACATTGGCTCCCATGGAGACAGATGAACCTACTGCTTCAGACTCTA
AGGGCAAATCTAAAATCACACCAGCAATGGCTGCCAGAATTAAGCAAATCAAGCCTTTGTTATCAGCTTC
CTCCAGATTAGGCCGAGCACTTGCTGAGCTATTTGGACTTCTTGTTAAACTTTGTGTGGGATCTCCTGTC
CGCCAGAGAAGGAGCCATCATGCTGCCAGCACCACTACAGCACCGACACCTGCCGCGCGATCAACAGCCT
CAGCTCTCACTAAGCTCTTGACTAAGGGGTTATCTTGGCAGCCCCCACCATATACACCTACTCCCCGATT
CAGGCTGACATTCTTCATCTGTTCAGTTGGTTTCACATCCCCAATGCTGTTTGATGAGAGGAAGTATCCC
TACCACCTCATGCTGCAAAAATTTCTCTGCTCCGGAGGCCACAATGCTCTTTTTGAAACTTTCAACTGGG
CTCTGTCCATGGGAGGTAAAGTTCCTGTTTCTGAGGGATTGGAACACTCAGACTTGCCTGATGGCACAGG
AGAATTCCTAGATGCCTGGCTTATGCTGGTGGAGAAGATGGTGAATCCCACCACGGTGCTTGAATCTCCA
CATTCGCTGCCTGCCAAATTGCCTGGAGGTGTCCAGAACTTTCCCCAGTTCAGTGCACTGCGCTTCCTTG
TGGTAACTCAGAAAGCAGCCTTTACTTGCATCAAAAACTTATGGAACCGGAAACCCCTGAAGGTATATGG
TGGACGAATGGCTGAATCGATGCTGGCCATTCTATGCCACATCCTCCGAGGAGAACCTGTGATTCGAGAG
AGACTAAGCAAGGAGAAGGAGGGGTCTCGAGGAGAAGAGGATACAGGGCAAGAGGAAGGTGGCTCCCGCC
GGGAACCTCAAGTCAACCAGCAACAACTGCAACAGCTCATGGACATGGGCTTCACAAGGGAACATGCAAT
GGAGGCACTGTTGAACACCAGCACCATGGAGCAGGCCACAGAGTACCTTTTAACCCACCCTCCTCCAATC
ATGGGAGGAGTTGTTCGGGATCTCAGCATGTCTGAAGAGGACCAGATGATGAGAGCAATTGCTATGTCTC
TGGGACAGGATATTCCAATGGATCAAAGGGCAGAGTCACCTGAGGAAGTTGCTTGCCGGAAGGAGGAAGA
GGAACGGAAAGCTCGGGAAAAGCAGGAGGAGGAAGAGGCTAAATGTCTAGAGAAGTTCCAGGATGCTGAC
CCGTTGGAACAAGATGAGCTCCACACTTTCACAGATACTATGTTGCCAGGCTGCTTCCACCTTCTTGATG
AGCTGCCAGACACAGTATACCGTGTGTGTGACCTGATCATGACAGCAATCAAACGTAATGGAGCAGATTA
TCGTGACATGATTCTGAAGCAAGTAGTCAATCAGGTGTGGGAAGCTGCTGATGTATTGATCAAAGCTGCT
CTTCCCCTGACAACAAGTGACACAAAAACCGTGTCAGAGTGGATAAGTCAGATGGCCACACTGCCCCAGG
CCTCCAATTTGGCTACTAGAATCTTGCTTTTAACGCTACTTTTTGAGGAGTTGAAGCTACCTTGTGCTTG
GGTGGTTGAATCAAGTGGCATCCTTAATGTCCTAATCAAACTCTTGGAAGTGGTTCAGCCCTGCCTCCAG
GCAGCCAAGGAGCAGAAGGAAGTCCAGACCCCAAAGTGGATCACACCAGTGTTGCTCCTGATTGATTTCT
ATGAAAAGACAGCCATCTCCTCAAAAAGGAGAGCCCAGATGACTAAGTACCTGCAATCCAACAGCAACAA
CTGGCGCTGGTTTGATGATCGCTCTGGGCGTTGGTGTAGTTACAGTGCAAGCAACAATAGCACTATTGAT
TCTGCCTGGAAATCTGGAGAGACAAGCGTGCGATTCACTGCAGGCCGAAGAAGATACACGGTCCAATTCA
CTACAATGGTGCAGGTTAATGAGGAAACAGGGAACCGACGCCCTGTGATGCTGACTCTCCTCAGGGTACC
TCGGCTGAATAAAAATTCAAAAAACAGCAATGGACAGGAACTAGAGAAGACGCTGGAAGAAAGCAAAGAA
ATGGATATCAAACGTAAAGAAAATAAAGGCAATGATACCCCTTTGGCCCTAGAGAGTACAAACACTGAAA
AGGAGACAAGCCTGGAGGAAACAAAAATCGGGGAGATCCTGATCCAGGGCTTGACAGAAGATATGGTGAC
TGTTTTAATCCGGGCCTGCGTGAGCATGCTGGGAGTCCCTGTGGACCCAGATACTTTGCATGCCACCCTT
CGTCTCTGTCTGAGGCTCACCCGGGACCACAAATATGCCATGATGTTTGCAGAACTGAAGAGTACCCGCA
TGATCTTGAATTTGACCCAGAGCTCAGGCTTCAATGGGTTTACTCCCCTGGTCACCCTTCTCTTAAGACA
CATCATTGAGGACCCCTGTACCCTTCGTCATACCATGGAAAAGGTTGTTCGCTCAGCAGCTACAAGTGGA
GCTGGTAGCACTACCTCTGGTGTTGTGTCTGGCAGCCTCGGCTCTCGGGAGATCAACTACATCCTTCGTG
TCCTTGGGCCAGCCGCATGCCGCAATCCAGACATATTCACAGAAGTGGCCAACTGCTGTATCCGCATCGC
CCTTCCTGCCCCTCGAGGCTCAGGAACTGCTTCAGATGATGAATTTGAGAATCTTAGAATTAAAGGCCCT
AATGCTGTACAGCTGGTGAAGACCACCCCTTTGAAGCCCTCACCTCTGCCTGTCATCCCTGATACTATCA
AGGAAGTGATCTATGATATGCTGAATGCTCTGGCTGCATACCATGCTCCAGAGGAAGATAAATCTGATCC
TAAACCTGGGGTTATGACCCAAGAGGTTGGCCAGCTCCTGCAAGACATGGGTGATGATGTATACCAGCAG
TACCGGTCACTTACGCGTCAGAGCAGTGACTTTGATACGCAGTCAGGTTTTTCCATTAATAGTCAGGTCT
TTGCTGCAGATGGTGCCTCCACTGAGACTTCCGCATCTGGGACCTCCCAAGGAGAGGCTTCAACTCCAGA
GGAGTCTCGAGATGGGAAGAAAGATAAAGAAGGGGACCGGGCCTCTGAGGAAGGCAAACAGAAAGGCAAG
GGCAGCAAACCTTTAATGCCTACCTCCACTATCCTTCGTCTTCTGGCAGAGTTGGTGAGGTCCTATGTTG
GTATTGCTACCCTGATTGCCAACTACAGCTACACTGTGGGCCAGTCTGAACTGATCAAAGAGGACTGCAG
TGTGCTAGCTTTTGTTCTGGACCACCTGCTCCCACATACCCAGAATGCAGAAGACAAGGACACCCCTGCC
TTGGCCCGCCTGTTCCTCGCAAGCCTGGCTGCTGCAGGGAGTGGCACAGATGCCCAGGTGGCCCTAGTGA
ATGAAGTAAAAGCAGCCCTTGGACGGGCACTGGCTATGGCTGAGAGTACAGAGAAACATGCCAGGCTTCA
GGCAGTGATGTGTATCATCAGTACTATCATGGAGTCCTGCCCCTCCACCTCCAGCTTCTACAGCAGTGCC
ACAGCGAAGACCCAGCACAATGGCATGAACAACATCATTCGGCTTTTCCTGAAGAAGGGACTGGTTAATG
ACCTGGCCAGAGTACCTCACAGCTTAGACCTGTCCAGTCCCAACATGGCCAACACAGTCAATGCTGCTCT
GAAGCCTTTGGAAACACTTTCCCGGATTGTGAACCAGCCCAGTAGCCTTTTTGGCAGCAAGAGTGCTTCT
AGCAAGAACAAGTCTGAGCAGGATGCCCAAGGAGCCTCTCAAGATTCCAGTAGCAACCAGCAGGACCCAG
GCGAGCCTGGGGAAGCAGAAGTGCAGGAGGAGGATCATGATGTCACTCAGACAGAGGTGGCAGATGGGGA
TATCATGGATGGGGAGGCTGAAACCGACTCAGTGGTGATTGCTGGGCAGCCTGAGGTGCTCAGTTCACAA
GAGATGCAGGTTGAGAATGAGCTGGAGGACCTGATAGATGAGTTGCTTGAGAGGGATGGCGGATCTGGGA
ACAGTACAATTATAGTGAGCAGAAGTGGAGAGGATGAATCACAAGAGGACGTGCTGATGGATGAAGCTCC
TTCCAACCTCAGCCAAGCTTCCACCTTGCAGGCCAACCGAGAAGATTCCATGAATATCCTGGACCCTGAG
GATGAGGAGGAGCACACTCAGGAAGAGGACAGCAGTGGCAGTAACGAGGATGAGGATGATAGTCAGGATG
AAGAGGAGGAGGAGGAGGAAGATGAGGAAGATGATCAGGAGGATGATGAAGGTGAAGAGGGAGATGAAGA
CGATGACGACGATGGCTCTGAGATGGAATTGGATGAGGATTATCCTGATATGAACGCTTCTCCCTTGGTC
CGATTTGAGCGCTTTGACCGGGAGGATGATCTCATCATTGAGTTTGACAACATGTTCTCCAGTGCTACAG
ACATCCCCCCATCCCCAGGAAATATCCCTACCACCCATCCACTGATGGTGCGCCATGCAGACCACAGTTC
TCTGACACTGGGCAGTGGCTCTTCAACAACTCGTCTCACCCAGGGCATCGGGCGCAGTCAGAGGACCCTA
AGGCAGCTGACGGCCAATACTGGCCACACCATTCATGTTCACTACCCTGGGAATCGCCAGCCCAACCCTC
CTCTTATACTGCAGAGGTTGCTTGGTCCCTCAGCTGCTGCTGACATCCTTCAGCTGAGCAGCAGCCTTCC
CCTACAAAGCCGGGGTCGGGCCCGCCTCCTGGTAGGCAACGATGACGTCCACATCATCGCCCGTTCTGAT
GATGAGCTGCTGGATGACTTTTTCCATGATCAGAGCACAGCTACCAGCCAAGCAGGAACCCTGTCCAGCA
TCCCCACAGCCCTGACCCGCTGGACAGAAGAATGCAAAGTTCTCGATGCTGAGAGCATGCATGACTGTGT
TTCAGTGGTTAAAGTGTCCATTGTCAATCACCTGGAATTCCTGAGGGATGAGGAGCTGGAAGAAAGGCGA
GAGAAGCGCAGGAAACAACTGGCTGAGGAAGAAACAAAGATAACTGATAAAGGCAAAGAAGATAAGGAGA
ACAGGGATCAGAGTGCACAGTGTACTGCATCTAAGTCAAATGACTCCACTGAACAGAATCTCTCAGATGG
GACGCCTATGCCTGACAGCTACCCAACAACCCCATCTTCAACTGATGCAGCTACATCTGAGTCCAAGGAG
ACCCTTGGCACTCTGCAATCCTCACAACAGCAACCAACACTCCCAACCCCACCAGCTTTGGGAGAGGTTC
CTCAGGAGCTGCAGTCTCCAGCTGGAGAAGGGGGCAGCTCTACACAGCTATTGATGCCTGTAGAGCCAGA
GGAATTGGGTCCCACAAGGCCAAGTGGGGAAGCAGAAACAACTCAGATGGAGTTATCCCCAGCTCCCACT
ATAACCTCACTTTCCCCAGAGAGAGCTGAGGATTCTGATGCACTGACGGCTGTCAGCAGTCAGCTAGAAG
GCTCTCCTATGGATACAAGCAGCCTGGCTTCCTGTACCTTAGAGGAGGCTGTGGGTGACACTTCAGCAGC
TGGCAGTTCTGAGCAGCCCAGAGCAGGCAGCTCCACTCCTGGGGATGCCCCACCAGCTGTGGCGGAAGTG
CAAGGCAGGAGTGATGGGTCAGGGGAATCTGCCCAGCCACCTGAGGACAGCTCCCCACCTGCATCCTCTG
AGAGCTCTTCCACCAGAGATTCTGCCGTGGCCATTTCTGGAGCAGATTCCCGAGGAATCCTAGAAGAGCC
GTTGCCTTCAACAAGCAGTGAAGAAGAAGATCCCCTTGCGGGTATCAGTCTCCCTGAAGGTGTGGACCCC
TCTTTTCTGGCTGCCCTGCCTGATGACATCCGTCGGGAAGTTCTACAGAACCAGCTAGGCATTCGTCCAC
CAACCCGGACTGCCCCCTCCACAAATAGCTCAGCGCCTGCAGTGGTGGGGAATCCTGGTGTGACTGAAGT
ACTGGCACAGCAGAGAGCTGAGCAGCAGCGACGAGAACTAGCACAGAATGCCAGCTCAGACACCCCTATG
GACCCTGTGACCTTCATCCAGACTCTGCCCTCAGACCTGCGCCGTAGTGTCCTAGAGGATATGGAGGACA
GTGTGTTAGCTGTGATGCCACCTGACATTGCAGCTGAGGCTCAAGCCCTGAGACGAGAGCAAGAAGCCCG
GCAGCGACAGCTCATGCATGAGCGTCTGTTTGGGCACAGTAGCACCTCCGCACTCTCTGCTATTCTCCGA
AGCCCGGCTTTCACCAGTCGCTTAAGTGGCAACCGTGGGGTCCAGTATACTCGCCTTGCTGTGCAGAGAG
GTGGCACCTTCCAGATGGGGGGTAGCAGCAGCCATAACAGGCCTTCTGGCAGTAATGTAGATACTCTCCT
CCGCCTCCGAGGACGGCTCCTTCTGGACCACGAAGCCCTTTCTTGTCTCTTGGTCCTACTTTTTGTGGAT
GAGCCAAAGCTCAATACTAGCCGTCTACACCGAGTACTGAGAAATCTCTGCTACCATGCCCAGACCCGCC
ACTGGGTCATCCGCAGTCTGCTCTCCATCTTGCAGCGCAGCAGTGAGAGTGAGCTATGCATTGAAACACC
CAAACTCACTACAAGTGAGGAAAAGGGCAAAAAGTCGAGCAAGAGCTGTGGGTCAAGTAGCCATGAGAAC
CGTCCCCTGGACCTGCTACACAAGATGGAGTCAAAGAGCTCCAACCAGCTTTCCTGGCTCTCAGTATCCA
TGGATGCAGCCCTAGGCTGCAGGACTAATATATTTCAGATCCAGCGTTCAGGGGGGCGTAAACATACCGA
GAAGCATGCAAGCGGTGGCTCCACCGTCCACATCCATCCCCAAGCTGCTCCTGTTGTCTGCAGACACGTT
TTGGATACACTCATTCAATTGGCCAAGGTATTTCCCAGCCACTTCACACAGCAGCGGACCAAAGAAACAA
ACTGTGAGAGTGATCGGGAAAGGGGCAATAAGGCCTGTAGCCCATGCTCCTCACAGTCCTCCAGCAGTGG
CATTTGCACAGACTTCTGGGACTTATTGGTAAAACTGGACAACATGAATGTCAGCCGGAAAGGCAAGAAC
TCCGTGAAGTCAGTGCCAGTGAGCGCTGGCGGTGAGGGGGAAACCTCTCCATACAGCCTCGAGGCCTCTC
CACTGGGGCAGCTCATGAACATGTTGTCACACCCAGTCATCCGCCGGAGCTCTCTCTTAACTGAGAAACT
CCTCAGACTCCTTTCTCTCATCTCAATTGCTCTCCCAGAAAACAAGGTGTCAGAAGCACAGGCTAATTCT
GGCAGCGGTGCTTCCTCCACCACCACTGCCACCTCAACCACATCTACCACCACCACCACTGCCGCCTCCA
CCACGCCCACACCCCCTACTGCACCCACCCCTGTCACTTCTGCTCCAGCCCTGGTTGCTGCCACGGCTAT
TTCCACCATTGTCGTAGCTGCTTCGACCACAGTGACTACCCCCACGACTGCTACCACTACTGTTTCAATT
TCTCCCACTACTAAGGGCAGCAAATCTCCAGCGAAGGTGAGTGATGGGGGCAGCAGCAGTACAGACTTTA
AGATGGTGTCCTCTGGCCTCACTGAAAACCAGCTACAGCTCTCTGTAGAGGTGTTGACATCCCACTCTTG
TTCTGAGGAAGGCTTAGAGGATGCAGCCAACGTACTACTGCAGCTCTCCCGGGGGGACTCTGGGACCCGG
GACACTGTTCTCAAGCTGCTACTGAATGGAGCCCGCCATCTGGGTTATACCCTTTGTAAACAAATAGGTA
CCCTGCTGGCCGAGCTGCGGGAATACAACCTCGAGCAGCAGCGGCGAGCCCAATGTGAAACCCTCTCTCC
TGATGGCCTGCCTGAGGAGCAGCCACAGACCACCAAGCTGAAGGGCAAAATGCAGAGCAGGTTTGACATG
GCTGAGAATGTGGTAATTGTGGCATCTCAGAAGCGACCTTTGGGTGGCCGGGAGCTCCAGCTGCCTTCTA
TGTCCATGTTGACATCCAAGACATCTACCCAGAAGTTCTTCTTGAGGGTACTACAGGTCATCATCCAGCT
CCGGGACGACACGCGCCGGGCTAACAAGAAAGCCAAGCAGACAGGCAGGCTAGGTTCCTCCGGTTTAGGC
TCAGCTAGCAGCATCCAGGCAGCTGTTCGGCAGCTGGAGGCTGAGGCTGATGCCATTATACAAATGGTAC
GTGAGGGTCAAAGGGCGCGGAGACAGCAACAAGCAGCAACGTCGGAGTCTAGCCAGTCAGAGGCGTCTGT
CCGGAGGGAGGAATCACCCATGGATGTGGACCAGCCATCTCCCAGTGCTCAAGATACTCAATCCATTGCC
TCCGATGGAACCCCACAGGGGGAGAAGGAAAAGGAAGAAAGACCACCTGAGTTACCCCTGCTCAGCGAGC
AGCTGAGTTTGGACGAGCTGTGGGACATGCTTGGGGAGTGTCTAAAGGAACTAGAGGAATCCCATGACCA
GCATGCGGTGCTAGTGCTACAGCCTGCTGTCGAGGCCTTCTTTCTGGTCCATGCCACAGAGCGGGAGAGC
AAGCCTCCTGTCCGAGACACCCGTGAGAGCCAGCTGGCACACATCAAGGACGAGCCTCCTCCACTCTCCC
CTGCCCCCTTAACCCCAGCCACGCCTTCCTCCCTTGACCCATTCTTCTCCCGGGAGCCCTCATCTATGCA
CATCTCCTCAAGCCTGCCCCCTGACACACAGAAGTTCCTTCGCTTTGCAGAGACTCACCGCACTGTGTTA
AACCAGATCCTACGGCAGTCCACGACCCACCTTGCTGATGGGCCTTTTGCTGTCCTGGTAGACTACATTC
GTGTCCTCGACTTTGATGTCAAGCGCAAATATTTCCGCCAAGAGCTGGAGCGTTTAGATGAGGGGCTCCG
GAAAGAAGACATGGCTGTGCATGTCCGTCGTGACCATGTGTTTGAAGACTCCTATCGTGAGCTGCATCGC
AAATCCCCCGAAGAAATGAAGAATCGATTGTATATAGTATTTGAAGGAGAAGAAGGGCAGGATGCTGGCG
GGCTCCTGCGGGAGTGGTATATGATCATCTCTCGAGAGATGTTTAACCCTATGTATGCCTTGTTCCGTAC
CTCACCTGGTGATCGAGTCACCTACACCATCAATCCATCTTCCCACTGCAACCCCAACCACCTCAGCTAC
TTCAAGTTTGTCGGACGCATTGTGGCCAAAGCTGTATATGACAACCGTCTTCTGGAGTGCTACTTTACTC
GATCCTTTTACAAACACATCTTGGGCAAGTCAGTCAGATATACAGATATGGAGAGTGAAGATTACCACTT
CTACCAAGGTCTGGTTTATCTGCTGGAAAATGATGTCTCCACACTAGGCTATGACCTCACCTTCAGCACT
GAGGTCCAAGAGTTTGGAGTTTGTGAAGTTCGTGACCTCAAACCCAATGGGGCCAACATCTTGGTAACAG
AGGAGAATAAGAAGGAGTATGTACACCTGGTATGCCAGATGAGAATGACAGGAGCCATCCGCAAGCAGTT
GGCGGCTTTCTTAGAAGGCTTCTATGAGATCATTCCAAAGCGCCTCATTTCCATCTTCACTGAGCAGGAG
TTAGAGCTGCTTATATCAGGACTGCCCACCATTGACATCGATGATCTGAAATCCAACACTGAATACCACA
AGTACCAGTCCAACTCTATTCAGATCCAGTGGTTCTGGAGAGCATTGCGTTCTTTCGATCAAGCTGACCG
TGCCAAGTTCCTCCAGTTTGTCACGGGTACTTCCAAGGTACCCCTGCAAGGCTTTGCTGCCCTCGAAGGC
ATGAATGGCATTCAGAAGTTTCAGATCCATCGAGATGACAGGTCCACAGATCGCCTGCCTTCAGCTCACA
CATGTTTTAATCAGCTGGATCTGCCTGCCTATGAGAGCTTTGAGAAGCTCCGCCACATGCTACTGTTGGC
TATCCAGGAGTGCTCTGAAGGCTTTGGGCTGGCCTAATAAGGCCCTGCCCAACTCCGTGGGGTTTTTTTT
ACCATTGTTGGACCTGGGGAGGGGGGAGTTAAAAAAAGAACCAGAAAGAAATTGTCAAAAACCAATAAAT
GAAATCCACCAACTCACCGTGTGTGTCCCAGCTGCCCCATCTTCCCCAGCGCATACCTGTTCCTCTTCTC
ATTCTCTCCCCGCCGCCTGTTTCCTCACCTTCTCTCCCCTTTCCATGCCGTCCATGATCCCCACCCCATG
TGTTTTAAAAAGGCAGTAGCCTTTGCAGGGACCTGTCTGTCCCAACTGTTTGAACAGTGTGCTCCTCAGA
TTCTGTGTTCAGAAGGATTTGCTGCATTGAGACTTGAAACCTTTGGATAGGGGAAAAAATTATATATATA
TATATTTTTTTGTTCTGTTTGCATTTCTTAATTTGTGCTTGGAATGTGTTGATGTGCACAGCTAATGATT
CAATGCGAGACAAGATTGGCGTCTGTGTTGTGGAGGTTTCAAATAAAGAGCACTCTTCATAACTCACTTT
TCACAATGGAGTTTTTTTCAAACTTAAAAAAAAAAACAAAAAACTCTTAAGCACATGCTAGGCATCTGGA
GAAAAGATGGATTCTCCAGGAAACCATCCCTGCCCTACCCGCTTGCCCACCTGCCTCCACCACTGGTGCA
ACTTCCTCCTTCAGAGTCAGTTTCTGCAGTCAGGAGAGATGAGCAGTTCACCAGGAATTGGGGGTGGGGG
CATCTGTTTTTTTTTTTTAGAATGGGAGCTGCACTTGGGGATGGTGATGGTGTTAGAGATTGCAGCCCAG
GACAAAGCATCACCTTGCTCAAGGGGAACAAACTGCAGCAGGTTGTACAAAACATTCAGAGAGCTCACTT
GACCCAACCGAGGGTTTTACTTGGTGAGCCTTTCTAGTAGTCTTGAGTCTGGGGCTCAGTTTTAGATTTT
TATTTCATTAATGTTTGTTTATTTCTAATAAATTTTAATAAGCGAGTAATTTAACTAGGTCGCCAGAAGA
CCATTATTTTTGTTTGTCTATTTTTGTTGTCGTCACTCCCTCTCTCGTCATCTGTCTGCCAGTCTGTTCA
CAGATCACCTTGTAGTCCCTTGTGGTTTTTACTCCATCCAGTGCTTAAAGCTGATCTAAGGACTTCGATG
GTTCCAGCCTTCAAAGAAAAAATAATTTAATAAAAATTTAGTTAGAAAAAATAACCCCAAAAAAAAAAAA
AAAAAAAAAAAAAAAGGGCGGCCGCACTCGAGATATCTAGACCCAGCTTTCTTGTACAAAGTTGGCATTA
TAAGAAAGCATTGCTTATCAATTTGTTGCAACGAACAGGTCACTATCAGTCAAAATAAAATCATTATTTG
CCATCCAGCTGCAGCTCTGGCCCGTGTCTCAAAATCTCTGATGTTACATTGCACAAGATAAAAATATATC
ATCATGAACAATAAAACTGTCTGCTTACATAAACAGTAATACAAGGGGTGTTATGAGCCATATTCAACGG
GAAACGTCGAGGCCGCGATTAAATTCCAACATGGATGCTGATTTATATGGGTATAAATGGGCTCGCGATA
ATGTCGGGCAATCAGGTGCGACAATCTATCGCTTGTATGGGAAGCCCGATGCGCCAGAGTTGTTTCTGAA
ACATGGCAAAGGTAGCGTTGCCAATGATGTTACAGATGAGATGGTCAGACTAAACTGGCTGACGGAATTT
ATGCCTCTTCCGACCATCAAGCATTTTATCCGTACTCCTGATGATGCATGGTTACTCACCACTGCGATCC
CCGGAAAAACAGCATTCCAGGTATTAGAAGAATATCCTGATTCAGGTGAAAATATTGTTGATGCGCTGGC
AGTGTCCCTGCGCCGGTTGCATTCGATTCCTGTTTGTAATTGTCCTTTTAACAGCGATCGCGTATTTCGT
CTCGCTCAGGCGCAATCACGAATGAATAACGGTTTGGTTGATGCGAGTGATTTTGATGACGAGCGTAATG
GCTGGCCTGTTGAACAAGTCTGGAAAGAAATGCATAAACTTTTGCCATTCTCACCGGATTCAGTCGTCAC
TCATGGTGATTTCTCACTTGATAACCTTATTTTTGACGAGGGGAAATTAATAGGTTGTATTGATGTTGGA
CGAGTCGGAATCGCAGACCGATACCAGGATCTTGCCATCCTATGGAACTGCCTCGGTGAGTTTTCTCCTT
CATTACAGAAACGGCTTTTTCAAAAATATGGTATTGATAATCCTGATATGAATAAATTGCAGTTTCATTT
GATGCTCGATGAGTTTTTCTAATCAGAATTGGTTAATTGGTTGTAACATTATTCAGATTGGGCCCCGTTC
CACTGAGCGTCAGACCCCGTAGAAAAGATCAAAGGATCTTCTTGAGATCCTTTTTTTCTGCGCGTAATCT
GCTGCTTGCAAACAAAAAAACCACCGCTACCAGCGGTGGTTTGTTTGCCGGATCAAGAGCTACCAACTCT
TTTTCCGAAGGTAACTGGCTTCAGCAGAGCGCAGATACCAAATACTGTTCTTCTAGTGTAGCCGTAGTTA
GGCCACCACTTCAAGAACTCTGTAGCACCGCCTACATACCTCGCTCTGCTAATCCTGTTACCAGTGGCTG
CTGCCAGTGGCGATAAGTCGTGTCTTACCGGGTTGGACTCAAGACGATAGTTACCGGATAAGGCGCAGCG
GTCGGGCTGAACGGGGGGTTCGTGCACACAGCCCAGCTTGGAGCGAACGACCTACACCGAACTGAGATAC
CTACAGCGTGAGCTATGAGAAAGCGCCACGCTTCCCGAAGGGAGAAAGGCGGACAGGTATCCGGTAAGCG
GCAGGGTCGGAACAGGAGAGCGCACGAGGGAGCTTCCAGGGGGAAACGCCTGGTATCTTTATAGTCCTGT
CGGGTTTCGCCACCTCTGACTTGAGCGTCGATTTTTGTGATGCTCGTCAGGGGGGCGGAGCCTATGGAAA
AACGCCAGCAACGCGGCCTTTTTACGGTTCCTGGCCTTTTGCTGGCCTTTTGCTCACATGTTCTTTCCTG
CGTTATCCCCTGATTCTGTGGATAACCGTATTACCGCTAGCATGGATCTCGGGGACGTCTAACTACTAAG
CGAGAGTAGGGAACTGCCAGGCATCAAATAAAACGAAAGGCTCAGTCGGAAGACTGGGCCTTTCGTTTTA
TCTGTTGTTTGTCGGTGAACGCTCTCCTGAGTAGGACAAATCCGCCGGGAGCGGATTTGAACGTTGTGAA
GCAACGGCCCGGAGGGTGGCGGGCAGGACGCCCGCCATAAACTGCCAGGCATCAAACTAAGCAGAAGGCC
ATCCTGACGGATGGCCTTTTTGCGTTTCTACAAACTCTTCCTGTTAGTTAGTTACTTAAGCTCGGGCCC
Features (pLannotate 1.2.2; 7 found; start..end, strand, type, name):
      1..100     +  protein_bind   attL1: mutant version of attL; recombination site for the Gateway® LR reaction LR Clonase™
    124..13194   +  CDS            HUWE1: HUWE1_HUMAN - Also known as KIAA0312, KIAA1578, UREB1. Experimental evidence at protein level: Swiss-Prot protein existence level 1. E3 ubiquitin-protein ligase which mediates ubiquitination and subsequent proteasomal degradation of target proteins (PubMed:15989957, PubMed:19713937, PubMed:15567145, PubMed:15767685, PubMed:18488021, PubMed:17567951, PubMed:19037095, PubMed:20534529). Regulates apoptosis by catalyzing the polyubiquitination and degradation of MCL1 (PubMed:15989957). Mediates monoubiquitination of DNA polymerase beta (POLB) at 'Lys-41', 'Lys-61' and 'Lys-81', thereby playing a r
  14461..14560   -  protein_bind   attL2: mutant version of attL; recombination site for the Gateway® LR reaction LR Clonase™
  14683..15492   +  CDS            KanR: aminoglycoside phosphotransferase; aph(3')-Ia; confers resistance to kanamycin in bacteria or G418 (Geneticin®) in eukaryotes
  15582..16170   +  rep_origin     ori: high-copy-number ColE1/pMB1/pBR322/pUC origin of replication
  16338..16381   -  terminator     rrnB T1 terminator: Escherichia coli rrnB; transcription terminator T1 from the E. coli rrnB gene
  16513..16540   +  terminator     rrnB T2 terminator: transcription terminator T2 from the E. coli rrnB gene
