[The description below was written by a language model from this plasmid's Addgene catalogue record and pLannotate feature annotations shown in this document.]
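Description:
pENTR1A-Huwe1 is a Gateway entry clone built on the Invitrogen pENTR1A backbone, carrying the full-length human HUWE1 cDNA (also known as Mule, ARF-BP1 or Lasu1). At roughly 16.6 kb in total, most of the plasmid is insert: the annotated HUWE1 coding sequence spans about 13.1 kb. It is propagated in E. coli under kanamycin selection, conferred by an aminoglycoside phosphotransferase gene, and replicates from a ColE1/pUC-type origin. The feature annotation labels this origin as high-copy, whereas the catalogue entry lists the plasmid as low copy. The rrnB T1 and T2 transcription terminators lie upstream of the cloning region, where they limit read-through transcription from the backbone into the insert.

The HUWE1 open reading frame sits between attL1 and attL2 recombination sites, with about 1.3 kb of unannotated sequence between the end of the coding sequence and attL2. The record shows no promoter, epitope tag or reporter, as expected for an entry vector, which is not itself an expression construct. Instead, an LR Clonase reaction transfers the attL-flanked insert into attR-containing destination vectors that supply the promoter, tags and host-specific elements. HUWE1 encodes a HECT-type E3 ubiquitin ligase that targets substrates for proteasomal degradation, including MCL1 in the regulation of apoptosis, and monoubiquitinates DNA polymerase beta. The depositor notes that the cDNA was assembled by sequentially adding PCR products to a partial cDNA. Relative to the closest reference protein, the ORF carries a Q2315H substitution and a deletion of residues 3016 to 3031, which should be kept in mind when interpreting functional results.
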