Addgene plasmid #37431: pENTR1A-Huwe1
Depositing lab: Jean Cook. Depositing organization: University of North Carolina at Chapel Hill.
Backbone
  Vector backbone: pENTR1A
  Backbone manufacturer: Invitrogen
  Backbone size w/o insert (bp): 2717
  Total vector size (bp): 16560
  Vector type: Gateway Entry
Growth in bacteria
  Bacterial resistance: Kanamycin, 50 μg/mL
  Growth temperature: 37°C
  Growth strain: DH5alpha
  Copy number: Low Copy
Gene/Insert
  Gene/Insert name: Huwe1 (alt names: Mule; ARF-BP1; Lasu1)
  Species: H. sapiens (human)
  Insert size (bp): 13071
  Entrez Gene: HUWE1 (a.k.a. ARF-BP1, HECTH9, HSPC272, Ib772, LASU1, MRXST, MULE, URE-B1, UREB1)
  Cloning method: Gateway Cloning
  Sequencing primers: 5′ hHuwe1-R GCCAAATGTTGTAGCCGAGT)(; 3′ hHuwe1-F (TATCAGGACTGCCCACCATT)
Terms and licenses: Academic/Nonprofit Terms; Industry Terms: Not Available to Industry
Depositor comments: Full-length cDNA constructed by sequential cloning of PCR products and adding to a partial cDNA. The ORF sequence provided contains Q2315H and 3016del3031 amino acid mutations compared to closest reference sequence NP_113584.3).
How to cite: pENTR1A-Huwe1 was a gift from Jean Cook (Addgene plasmid # 37431 ; http://n2t.net/addgene:37431 ; RRID:Addgene_37431)
