>Addgene plasmid #37431 | pENTR1A-Huwe1 | addgene partial sequence | sequence record 50679 | hHuwe1-F 5'-TATCAGGACTGCCCACCATT-3'
GCATGAATGGCATTCAGAAGTTTCAGATCCATCGAGATGACAGGTCCACAGATCGCCTGCCTTCAGCTCA
CACATGTTTTAATCAGCTGGATCTGCCTGCCTATGAGAGCTTTGAGAAGCTCCGCCACATGCTACTGTTG
GCTATCCAGGAGTGCTCTGAAGGCTTTGGGCTGGCCTAATAAGGCCCTGCCCAACTCCGTGGGGTTTTTT
TTACCATTGTTGGACCTGGGGAGGGGGGAGTTAAAAAAAGAACCAGAAAGAAATTGTCAAAAACCAATAA
ATGAAATCCACCAACTCACCGTGTGTGTCCCAGCTGCCCCATCTTCCCCAGCGCATACCTGTTCCTCTTC
TCATTCTCTCCCCGCCGCCTGTTTCCTCACCTTCTCTCCCCTTTCCATGCCGTCCATGATCCCCACCCCA
TGTGTTTTAAAAAGGCAGTAGCCTTTGCAGGGACCTGTCTGTCCCAACTGTTTGAACAGTGTGCTCCTCA
GATTCTGTGTTCAGAAGGATTTGCTGCATTGAGACTTGAAACCTTTGGATAGGGGAAAA
