>Addgene plasmid #37431 | pENTR1A-Huwe1 | addgene partial sequence | sequence record 51373 | hHuwe1-R 5'-GCCAAATGTTGTAGCCGAGT-3'
GATCTTTTGCTAAATACATATAGGAGATTGAGGACTGCCAGCACCACTTGCATATCAGAGGAAGCCAATA
AAGTTGTCAAATGCTCTATGGAACTGTACAGATGCCGGGAAAAGCTGTACTCAATGAGCAAGGCTGTGAA
GTTCAACACAGCCAAGAGAAGCATTTTCAGTTGCTCTCTTTCTGGCCTATCACATACGAGCATCCATGAC
ATATTCTCCACTGTCTGTCCAGCATCTGCCAGTATTCCATCGAAGCGGTCCAACAGGTCCACCCAGTGAT
ATAACTCGCACTTTCCAATGTTCCATGTTTTGATCTGCTGCAGTTCCAAGAGAAGTTGCTCATCATTACA
AACTTTGAGTTTGTCTATTAAGGCTCTGCAGTCTGCAGGAGCCTCAGTAGGTGTCTTCTTCAGTTTAGTC
CTGTCTACTTTCATGTCGACTGAATTGGTTCCTTTAAAGCCTGCTTTTTTGTACAAAGTTGGCATTATAA
AAAAGCATTGCTTATCAATTTGTTGCAACGAACAGGTCACTATCAGTCAAAATAAAATCATTATTTGGGG
CCCGAGCTTAAGTAACTAACTAACAGGAAGAGTTTGTAGAAACGCAAAAAGGCCATCCGTCAGGATGGCC
TTCTGCTTAGTTTGATGCCTGGCAGTTTATGGCGGGCGTCCTGCCCGCCACCCTCCGGGCCGTTGCTTCA
CAACGTTCAAATCCGCTCCCGGCGGATTTGTCCTACTCAGGAGAGCGTTCACCGACAAACAACAGATAAA
ACGAAAGGCCCAGTCTTCCGACTGAGCCTTTCGTTTTATTTG
